>Addgene plasmid #248302 | pAAV-GfaABC1D-EGFP-CRY2-STIM1(318-450) | addgene full sequence | sequence record 497322 | Addgene NGS Result
CCTGCAGGCAGCTGCGCGCTCGCTCGCTCACTGAGGCCGCCCGGGCGTCGGGCGACCTTTGGTCGCCCGG
CCTCAGTGAGCGAGCGAGCGCGCAGAGAGGGAGTGGCCAACTCCATCACTAGGGGTTCCTGCGGCCGCAC
GCGTAACATATCCTGGTGTGGAGTAGGGGACGCTGCTCTGACAGAGGCTCGGGGGCCTGAGCTGGCTCTG
TGAGCTGGGGAGGAGGCAGACAGCCAGGCCTTGTCTGCAAGCAGACCTGGCAGCATTGGGCTGGCCGCCC
CCCAGGGCCTCCTCTTCATGCCCAGTGAATGACTCACCTTGGCACAGACACAATGTTCGGGGTGGGCACA
GTGCCTGCTTCCCGCCGCACCCCAGCCCCCCTCAAATGCCTTCCGAGAAGCCCATTGAGCAGGGGGCTTG
CATTGCACCCCAGCCTGACAGCCTGGCATCTTGGGATAAAAGCAGCACAGCCCCCTAGGGGCTGCCCTTG
CTGTGTGGCGCCACCGGCGGTGGAGAACAAGGCTCTATTCAGCCTGTGCCCAGGAAAGGGGATCAGGGGA
TGCCCAGGCATGGACAGTGGGTGGCAGGGGGGGAGAGGAGGGCTGTCTGCTTCCCAGAAGTCCAAGGACA
CAAATGGGTGAGGGGAGAGCTCTCCCCATAGCTGGGCTGCGGCCCAACCCCACCCCCTCAGGCTATGCCA
GGGGGTGTTGCCAGGGGCACCCGGGCATCGCCAGTCTAGCCCACTCCTTCACAAAGCCCTCGCATCCCAG
GAGCGAGCAGAGCCAGAGCAGGTTGGAGAGGAGACGCATCACCTCCGCTGCTCGCTCTAGAGCCGATCCC
CGGGTACCGGGCTAGCGCCACCATGGTGAGCAAGGGCGAGGAGCTGTTCACCGGGGTGGTGCCCATCCTG
GTCGAGCTGGACGGCGACGTAAACGGCCACAAGTTCAGCGTGTCCGGCGAGGGCGAGGGCGATGCCACCT
ACGGCAAGCTGACCCTGAAGTTCATCTGCACCACCGGCAAGCTGCCCGTGCCCTGGCCCACCCTCGTGAC
CACCCTGACCTACGGCGTGCAGTGCTTCAGCCGCTACCCCGACCACATGAAGCAGCACGACTTCTTCAAG
TCCGCCATGCCCGAAGGCTACGTCCAGGAGCGCACCATCTTCTTCAAGGACGACGGCAACTACAAGACCC
GCGCCGAGGTGAAGTTCGAGGGCGACACCCTGGTGAACCGCATCGAGCTGAAGGGCATCGACTTCAAGGA
GGACGGCAACATCCTGGGGCACAAGCTGGAGTACAACTACAACAGCCACAACGTCTATATCATGGCCGAC
AAGCAGAAGAACGGCATCAAGGTGAACTTCAAGATCCGCCACAACATCGAGGACGGCAGCGTGCAGCTCG
CCGACCACTACCAGCAGAACACCCCCATCGGCGACGGCCCCGTGCTGCTGCCCGACAACCACTACCTGAG
CACCCAGTCCGCCCTGAGCAAAGACCCCAACGAGAAGCGCGATCACATGGTCCTGCTGGAGTTCGTGACC
GCCGCCGGGATCACTCTCGGCATGGACGAGCTGTACAAGCCACCGGTCATGAAGATGGACAAAAAGACCA
TCGTCTGGTTTCGGAGAGATTTGAGAATAGAAGATAATCCCGCGCTCGCCGCCGCGGCCCACGAGGGTTC
CGTCTTCCCCGTTTTCATTTGGTGTCCTGAAGAAGAAGGCCAGTTTTATCCCGGAAGGGCCTCTAGGTGG
TGGATGAAGCAAAGTCTGGCCCATCTTAGCCAGTCACTGAAAGCACTGGGCAGTGATCTTACCCTGATCA
AGACACACAATACCATCTCTGCCATCCTCGACTGCATCAGGGTGACCGGCGCAACGAAAGTCGTGTTTAA
CCACCTGTACGATCCAGTTAGTCTGGTGCGCGACCACACTGTGAAGGAGAAGCTGGTGGAACGGGGGATC
AGTGTGCAGAGCTACAACGGGGACCTTCTGTACGAGCCATGGGAGATCTATTGCGAGAAAGGGAAACCGT
TCACCTCCTTCAACAGTTACTGGAAGAAATGTTTGGATATGTCAATAGAGTCCGTTATGTTGCCCCCTCC
CTGGAGACTGATGCCGATTACTGCTGCTGCAGAGGCCATCTGGGCCTGCTCCATCGAGGAACTCGGTCTG
GAAAATGAAGCAGAAAAGCCAAGCAATGCACTTCTCACTAGAGCCTGGAGCCCCGGCTGGTCTAATGCCG
ACAAGCTGCTTAACGAGTTCATCGAAAAACAACTGATTGACTACGCGAAGAACTCCAAGAAAGTGGTAGG
TAACTCAACTAGCTTGCTCTCTCCATATCTCCATTTTGGCGAGATTTCTGTCCGCCATGTATTTCAGTGC
GCTCGGATGAAACAGATTATCTGGGCTCGCGATAAAAACAGCGAAGGCGCCGAAAGCGCCGATCTGTTCC
TGCGAGGGATCGGACTTCGGGAATACTCCCGGTATATATGTTTCAACTTTCCATTCACACACGAGCAGAG
TCTGTTGTCCCACCTCAGGTTCTTCCCCTGGGACGCCGATGTCGACAAATTCAAGGCATGGAGACAGGGA
AGGACAGGGTACCCACTCGTGGATGCTGGCATGAGAGAGCTCTGGGCTACAGGCTGGATGCACAACCGCA
TCCGGGTAATCGTGTCCTCATTTGCTGTCAAGTTTCTGCTCCTGCCTTGGAAATGGGGAATGAAGTACTT
TTGGGATACCCTTCTCGACGCCGACTTGGAGTGTGACATTCTGGGATGGCAATATATTAGCGGGTCAATT
CCTGACGGCCATGAGTTGGACAGGTTGGACAATCCGGCCTTGCAGGGAGCTAAGTATGATCCCGAAGGAG
AGTATATTCGACAGTGGCTCCCCGAGCTGGCCCGACTTCCTACGGAGTGGATTCACCATCCTTGGGACGC
ACCACTGACAGTGCTCAAGGCAAGCGGGGTGGAGCTGGGCACCAATTACGCTAAGCCTATAGTTGATATA
GATACAGCACGCGAGCTGCTGGCTAAAGCGATCTCTCGCACTCGGGAGGCGCAGATTATGATCGGTGCTG
CCGCCAGGGACCCCCCCGACCTCGACAACGAATTCAGTGGGGGAGGCGGAGGGGGTGGTTCAGGTGGTGG
TGGTGGTTCGGGTGGTGGCGGAGGGGGAGGCTCCGGAGAGGAGGAGTTGGAGCAGGTTCGGGAGGCCTTG
AGGAAAGCAGAGAAGGAGCTAGAATCTCACAGCTCATGGTATGCTCCAGAGGCCCTTCAGAAGTGGCTGC
AGCTGACACATGAGGTGGAGGTGCAATATTACAACATCAAGAAGCAAAATGCTGAGAAGCAGCTGCTGGT
GGCCAAGGAGGGGGCTGAGAAGATAAAAAAGAAGAGAAACACACTCTTTGGCACCTTCCACGTGGCCCAC
AGCTCTTCCCTGGATGATGTAGATCATAAAATTCTAACAGCTAAGCAAGCACTGAGCGAGGTGACAGCAG
CATTGCGGGAGCGCCTGCACCGCTGGCAACAGATCGAGATCCTCTGTGGCTTCCAGATTGTCAACAACCC
TGGCATCCACTCACTGTAGGGATCCCTCGAGATAATCAACCTCTGGATTACAAAATTTGTGAAAGATTGA
CTGGTATTCTTAACTATGTTGCTCCTTTTACGCTATGTGGATACGCTGCTTTAATGCCTTTGTATCATGC
TATTGCTTCCCGTATGGCTTTCATTTTCTCCTCCTTGTATAAATCCTGGTTAGTTCTTGCCACGGCGGAA
CTCATCGCCGCCTGCCTTGCCCGCTGCTGGACAGGGGCTCGGCTGTTGGGCACTGACAATTCCGTGGTGT
TTATTTGTGAAATTTGTGATGCTATTGCTTTATTTGTAACCATCTAGCTTTATTTGTGAAATTTGTGATG
CTATTGCTTTATTTGTAACCATTATAAGCTGCAATAAACAAGTTAACAACAACAATTGCATTCATTTTAT
GTTTCAGGTTCAGGGGGAGATGTGGGAGGTTTTTTAAAGCGGCCGCAGGACGGACCGAGCGGCCGCAGGA
ACCCCTAGTGATGGAGTTGGCCACTCCCTCTCTGCGCGCTCGCTCGCTCACTGAGGCCGGGCGACCAAAG
GTCGCCCGACGCCCGGGCTTTGCCCGGGCGGCCTCAGTGAGCGAGCGAGCGCGCAGCTGCCTGCAGGGGC
GCCTGATGCGGTATTTTCTCCTTACGCATCTGTGCGGTATTTCACACCGCATA
[95 nt withheld, positions 4254-4348]
T
[46 nt withheld, positions 4350-4395]
C
[141 nt withheld, positions 4397-4537]
CCTTTGACGTTGGAGTCCACGTTCTTTAATAGTGGACTCTTGTTCCAAACTGGAACAACACTCAACTCTA
TCTCGGGCTATTCTTTTGATTTATAAGGGATTTTGCCGATTTCGGTCTATTGGTTAAAAAATGAGCTGAT
TTAACAAAAATTTAACGCGAATTTTAACAAAATATTAACGTTTACAATTTTATGGTGCACTCTCAGTACA
ATCTGCTCTGATGCCGCATAGTTAAGCCAGCCCCGACACCCGCCAACACCCGCTGACGCGCCCTGACGGG
CTTGTCTGCTCCCGGCATCCGCTTACAGACAAGCTGTGACCGTCTCCGGGAGCTGCATGTGTCAGAGGTT
TTCACCGTCATCACCGAAACGCGCGAGACGAAAGGGCCTCGTGATACGCCTATTTTTATAGGTTAATGTC
ATGATAATAATGGTTTCTTAGACGTCAGGTGGCACTTTTCGGGGAAATGTGCGCGGAACCCCTATTTGTT
TATTTTTCTAAATACATTCAAATATGTATCCGCTCATGAGACAATAACCCTGATAAATGCTTCAATAATA
TTGAAAAAGGAAGAGTATGAGTATTCAACATTTCCGTGTCGCCCTTATTCCCTTTTTTGCGGCATTTTGC
CTTCCTGTTTTTGCTCACCCAGAAACGCTGGTGAAAGTAAAAGATGCTGAAGATCAGTTGGGTGCACGAG
TGGGTTACATCGAACTGGATCTCAACAGCGGTAAGATCCTTGAGAGTTTTCGCCCCGAAGAACGTTTTCC
AATGATGAGCACTTTTAAAGTTCTGCTATGTGGCGCGGTATTATCCCGTATTGACGCCGGGCAAGAGCAA
CTCGGTCGCCGCATACACTATTCTCAGAATGACTTGGTTGAGTACTCACCAGTCACAGAAAAGCATCTTA
CGGATGGCATGACAGTAAGAGAATTATGCAGTGCTGCCATAACCATGAGTGATAACACTGCGGCCAACTT
ACTTCTGACAACGATCGGAGGACCGAAGGAGCTAACCGCTTTTTTGCACAACATGGGGGATCATGTAACT
CGCCTTGATCGTTGGGAACCGGAGCTGAATGAAGCCATACCAAACGACGAGCGTGACACCACGATGCCTG
TAGCAATGGCAACAACGTTGCGCAAACTATTAACTGGCGAACTACTTACTCTAGCTTCCCGGCAACAATT
AATAGACTGGATGGAGGCGGATAAAGTTGCAGGACCACTTCTGCGCTCGGCCCTTCCGGCTGGCTGGTTT
ATTGCTGATAAATCTGGAGCCGGTGAGCGTGGGTCTCGCGGTATCATTGCAGCACTGGGGCCAGATGGTA
AGCCCTCCCGTATCGTAGTTATCTACACGACGGGGAGTCAGGCAACTATGGATGAACGAAATAGACAGAT
CGCTGAGATAGGTGCCTCACTGATTAAGCATTGGTAACTGTCAGACCAAGTTTACTCATATATACTTTAG
ATTGATTTAAAACTTCATTTTTAATTTAAAAGGATCTAGGTGAAGATCCTTTTTGATAATCTCATGACCA
AAATCCCTTAACGTGAGTTTTCGTTCCACTGAGCGTCAGACCCCGTAGAAAAGATCAAAGGATCTTCTTG
AGATCCTTTTTTTCTGCGCGTAATCTGCTGCTTGCAAACAAAAAAACCACCGCTACCAGCGGTGGTTTGT
TTGCCGGATCAAGAGCTACCAACTCTTTTTCCGAAGGTAACTGGCTTCAGCAGAGCGCAGATACCAAATA
CTGTTCTTCTAGTGTAGCCGTAGTTAGGCCACCACTTCAAGAACTCTGTAGCACCGCCTACATACCTCGC
TCTGCTAATCCTGTTACCAGTGGCTGCTGCCAGTGGCGATAAGTCGTGTCTTACCGGGTTGGACTCAAGA
CGATAGTTACCGGATAAGGCGCAGCGGTCGGGCTGAACGGGGGGTTCGTGCACACAGCCCAGCTTGGAGC
GAACGACCTACACCGAACTGAGATACCTACAGCGTGAGCTATGAGAAAGCGCCACGCTTCCCGAAGGGAG
AAAGGCGGACAGGTATCCGGTAAGCGGCAGGGTCGGAACAGGAGAGCGCACGAGGGAGCTTCCAGGGGGA
AACGCCTGGTATCTTTATAGTCCTGTCGGGTTTCGCCACCTCTGACTTGAGCGTCGATTTTTGTGATGCT
CGTCAGGGGGGCGGAGCCTATGGAAAAACGCCAGCAACGCGGCCTTTTTACGGTTCCTGGCCTTTTGCTG
GCCTTTTGCTCACATGT
Features (pLannotate 1.2.2; 17 found; start..end, strand, type, name):
     12..39      +  repeat_region  AAV2 ITR (fragment): inverted terminal repeat of adeno-associated virus serotype 2 inverted
     68..95      +  repeat_region  AAV2 ITR (fragment): inverted terminal repeat of adeno-associated virus serotype 2 inverted
    863..1579    +  CDS            EGFP: EGFP is a basic (constitutively fluorescent) green fluorescent protein published in 1996, derived from Aequorea victoria. It is reported to be a rapidly-maturing weak dimer with moderate acid sensitivity.
   1589..3100    +  CDS            CRY2 (fragment): CRY2_ARATH - Also known as PHH1 From Arabidopsis thaliana (Mouse-ear cress).
   3188..3619    +  CDS            STIM1 (fragment): STIM1_HUMAN - Also known as GOK From Homo sapiens (Human).
   3604..3761    +  misc_feature   WPRE (fragment): woodchuck hepatitis virus posttranscriptional regulatory element
   3767..3851    +  misc_feature   WPRE (fragment): woodchuck hepatitis virus posttranscriptional regulatory element
   3850..3893    -  polyA_signal   SV40 poly(A) signal (fragment): SV40 polyadenylation signal
   3897..3964    -  polyA_signal   SV40 poly(A) signal (fragment): SV40 polyadenylation signal
   4057..4197    +  repeat_region  AAV2 ITR: inverted terminal repeat of adeno-associated virus serotype 2 inverted
   4202..4253    -  misc_feature   bom (fragment): basis of mobility region from pBR322
   4272..4727    +  rep_origin     f1 ori (sequence partly withheld): f1 bacteriophage origin of replication; arrow indicates direction of (+) strand synthesis
   4728..4777    -  misc_feature   bom (fragment): basis of mobility region from pBR322
   4879..4914    -  CDS            rop (fragment): Rop protein, which maintains plasmids at low copy number; rop
   5009..5113    +  promoter       AmpR promoter: bla
   5114..5974    +  CDS            AmpR: β-lactamase; bla; confers resistance to ampicillin, carbenicillin, and related antibiotics
   6145..6733    +  rep_origin     ori: high-copy-number ColE1/pMB1/pBR322/pUC origin of replication
