[The description below was written by a language model from this plasmid's Addgene catalogue record and pLannotate feature annotations shown in this document.]
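Description:
pAAV-GfaABC1D-EGFP-CRY2-STIM1(318-450) is an AAV transfer plasmid for mammalian expression, built on a pAAV backbone of roughly 6.8 kb in total. It is propagated in bacteria through a ColE1/pUC-type origin and selected with ampicillin (β-lactamase under its own promoter). An f1 phage origin is also present. The catalogue lists it as low copy and grown in a recombination-deficient strain, which is usual for plasmids carrying unstable AAV2 inverted terminal repeats. The feature table finds one complete ITR downstream of the cassette and only short ITR fragments at the upstream end. This may reflect the difficulty of sequencing and annotating these hairpin repeats rather than a real truncation.

Between the ITRs, the GfaABC1D promoter, a compact GFAP-derived promoter commonly used for astrocyte-directed expression, drives a single fusion protein. The promoter is named in the catalogue but not annotated in the table; it presumably lies in the unannotated region upstream of EGFP. The fusion consists of N-terminal EGFP, then Arabidopsis CRY2 (noted by the depositor as carrying the E281A substitution), then a human STIM1 fragment spanning residues 318–450, with residues 1–317 and 451–685 deleted. CRY2 oligomerises under blue light, so illumination clusters the STIM1 cytosolic fragment, while EGFP reports expression and localisation. The associated publication describes this as a way to activate endogenous calcium channels. Shortened WPRE and SV40 polyadenylation fragments follow the coding sequence. Together with the W3SL sequencing primer name, they suggest a compact 3′ regulatory cassette that saves AAV packaging capacity. The construct is intended for packaging into AAV for in vivo optogenetic control of calcium signalling.
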