Addgene plasmid #248302: pAAV-GfaABC1D-EGFP-CRY2-STIM1(318-450)
Purpose: An AAV construct designed to express a CRY2-fused truncated STIM1 fragment (a.a.318–450) under the control of the GfaABC1D promoter.
Depositing lab: Sangkyu Lee. Depositing organization: Institute for Basic Science. Publication: AAV-compatible optogenetic tools for activating endogenous calcium channels in vivo. Kook YH, Lee H, Lee J, Jeong Y, Rho J, Heo WD, Lee S. Mol Brain. 2023 Oct 17;16(1):73. doi: 10.1186/s13041-023-01061-7. PubMed 37848907.
Backbone
  Vector backbone: pAAV
  Backbone size w/o insert (bp): 2879
  Total vector size (bp): 6805
  Vector type: Mammalian Expression, AAV
Growth in bacteria
  Bacterial resistance: Ampicillin, 100 μg/mL
  Growth temperature: 30°C
  Growth strain: NEB Stable
  Copy number: Low Copy
Gene/Insert
  Gene/Insert name: CRY2-fused truncated STIM1 fragment (a.a.318–450) (alt name: STIM1)
  Species: H. sapiens (human)
  Insert size (bp): 2724
  Mutation: deleted amino acids 1-317,451-685
  Entrez Gene: STIM1 (a.k.a. D11S4896E, GOK, IMD10, STRMK, TAM, TAM1)
  Promoter: GfaABC1D
  Tag / fusion protein: EGFP (N terminal on insert)
  Cloning method: Restriction Enzyme; 5′ cloning site Mlu1 (not destroyed); 3′ cloning site Nhe1 (not destroyed)
  Sequencing primers: 5′ GfaABC1D-F; 3′ W3SL-R
Terms and licenses: Academic/Nonprofit Terms; Industry Terms: Not Available to Industry
Depositor comments: CRY2(E281A) MKMDKKTIVWFRRDLRIEDNPALAAAAHEGSVFPVFIWCPEEEGQFYPGRASRWWMKQSLAHLSQSLKALGSDLTLIKTHNTISAILDCIRVTGATKVVFNHLYDPVSLVRDHTVKEKLVERGISVQSYNGDLLYEPWEIYCEKGKPFTSFNSYWKKCLDMSIESVMLPPPWRLMPITAAAEAIWACSIEELGLENEAEKPSNALLTRAWSPGWSNADKLLNEFIEKQLIDYAKNSKKVVGNSTSLLSPYLHFGEISVRHVFQCARMKQIIWARDKNSEGAESADLFLRGIGLREYSRYICFNFPFTHEQSLLSHLRFFPWDADVDKFKAWRQGRTGYPLVDAGMRELWATGWMHNRIRVIVSSFAVKFLLLPWKWGMKYFWDTLLDADLECDILGWQYISGSIPDGHELDRLDNPALQGAKYDPEGEYIRQWLPELARLPTEWIHHPWDAPLTVLKASGVELGTNYAKPIVDIDTARELLAKAISRTREAQIMIGAA STIM1(318-450) EEELEQVREALRKAEKELESHSSWYAPEALQKWLQLTHEVEVQYYNIKKQNAEKQLLVAKEGAEKIKKKRNTLFGTFHVAHSSSLDDVDHKILTAKQALSEVTAALRERLHRWQQIEILCGFQIVNNPGIHSL
How to cite: pAAV-GfaABC1D-EGFP-CRY2-STIM1(318-450) was a gift from Sangkyu Lee (Addgene plasmid # 248302 ; http://n2t.net/addgene:248302 ; RRID:Addgene_248302)
